>Addgene plasmid #179119 | Pzac2.1 U6-Ezr sgRNA1, 2, 3_gfaABC1D mcherry SV40 | addgene full sequence | sequence record 363021 | Addgene NGS Result
GTGAGCAAGGGCGAGGAGGATAACATGGCCATCATCAAGGAGTTCATGCGCTTCAAGGTGCACATGGAGG
GCTCCGTGAACGGCCACGAGTTCGAGATCGAGGGCGAGGGCGAGGGCCGCCCCTACGAGGGCACCCAGAC
CGCCAAGCTGAAGGTGACCAAGGGTGGCCCCCTGCCCTTCGCCTGGGACATCCTGTCCCCTCAGTTCATG
TACGGCTCCAAGGCCTACGTGAAGCACCCCGCCGACATCCCCGACTACTTGAAGCTGTCCTTCCCCGAGG
GCTTCAAGTGGGAGCGCGTGATGAACTTCGAGGACGGCGGCGTGGTGACCGTGACCCAGGACTCCTCCCT
GCAGGACGGCGAGTTCATCTACAAGGTGAAGCTGCGCGGCACCAACTTCCCCTCCGACGGCCCCGTAATG
CAGAAGAAAACCATGGGCTGGGAGGCCTCCTCCGAGCGGATGTACCCCGAGGACGGCGCCCTGAAGGGCG
AGATCAAGCAGAGGCTGAAGCTGAAGGACGGCGGCCACTACGACGCTGAGGTCAAGACCACCTACAAGGC
CAAGAAGCCCGTGCAGCTGCCCGGCGCCTACAACGTCAACATCAAGTTGGACATCACCTCCCACAACGAG
GACTACACCATCGTGGAACAGTACGAACGCGCCGAGGGCCGCCACTCCACCGGCGGCATGGACGAGCTGT
ACAAGTAACTAGAGTCGACCCGGGCGGCCGCTTCGAGCAGACATGATAAGATACATTGATGAGTTTGGAC
AAACCACAACTAGAATGCAGTGAAAAAAATGCTTTATTTGTGAAATTTGTGATGCTATTGCTTTATTTGT
AACCATTATAAGCTGCAATAAACAAGTTAACAACAACAATTGCATTCATTTTATGTTTCAGGTTCAGGGG
GAGATGTGGGAGGTTTTTTAAAGCAAGTAAAACCTCTACAAATGTGGTAAAATCGATAAGGATCTTCCTA
GAGCATGGCTACGTAGATAAGTAGCATGGCGGGTTAATCATTAACTACAAGGAACCCCTAGTGATGGAGT
TGGCCACTCCCTCTCTGCGCGCTCGCTCGCTCACTGAGGCCGGGCGACCAAAGGTCGCCCGACGCCCGGG
CTTTGCCCGGGCGGCCTCAGTGAGCGAGCGAGCGCGCAGCCTTAATTAACCTAATTCACTGGCCGTCGTT
TTACAACGTCGTGACTGGGAAAACCCTGGCGTTACCCAACTTAATCGCCTTGCAGCACATCCCCCTTTCG
CCAGCTGGCGTAATAGCGAAGAGGCCCGCACCGATCGCCCTTCCCAACAGTTGCGCAGCCTGAATGGCGA
ATGGG
[124 nt withheld, positions 1336-1459]
C
[91 nt withheld, positions 1461-1551]
A
[49 nt withheld, positions 1553-1601]
CCTTTGACGTTGGAGTCCACGTTCTTT
[37 nt withheld, positions 1629-1665]
ACCCTATCTCGGTCTATTCTTTTGATTTATAAGGGATTTTGCCGATTTCGGCCTATTGGTTAAAAAATGA
GCTGATTTAACAAAAATTTAACGCGAATTTTAACAAAATATTAACGCTTACAATTTAGGTGGCACTTTTC
GGGGAAATGTGCGCGGAACCCCTATTTGTTTATTTTTCTAAATACATTCAAATATGTATCCGCTCATGAG
ACAATAACCCTGATAAATGCTTCAATAATATTGAAAAAGGAAGAGTATGAGTATTCAACATTTCCGTGTC
GCCCTTATTCCCTTTTTTGCGGCATTTTGCCTTCCTGTTTTTGCTCACCCAGAAACGCTGGTGAAAGTAA
AAGATGCTGAAGATCAGTTGGGTGCACGAGTGGGTTACATCGAACTGGATCTCAACAGCGGTAAGATCCT
TGAGAGTTTTCGCCCCGAAGAACGTTTTCCAATGATGAGCACTTTTAAAGTTCTGCTATGTGGCGCGGTA
TTATCCCGTATTGACGCCGGGCAAGAGCAACTCGGTCGCCGCATACACTATTCTCAGAATGACTTGGTTG
AGTACTCACCAGTCACAGAAAAGCATCTTACGGATGGCATGACAGTAAGAGAATTATGCAGTGCTGCCAT
AACCATGAGTGATAACACTGCGGCCAACTTACTTCTGACAACGATCGGAGGACCGAAGGAGCTAACCGCT
TTTTTGCACAACATGGGGGATCATGTAACTCGCCTTGATCGTTGGGAACCGGAGCTGAATGAAGCCATAC
CAAACGACGAGCGTGACACCACGATGCCTGTAGCAATGGCAACAACGTTGCGCAAACTATTAACTGGCGA
ACTACTTACTCTAGCTTCCCGGCAACAATTAATAGACTGGATGGAGGCGGATAAAGTTGCAGGACCACTT
CTGCGCTCGGCCCTTCCGGCTGGCTGGTTTATTGCTGATAAATCTGGAGCCGGTGAGCGTGGGTCTCGCG
GTATCATTGCAGCACTGGGGCCAGATGGTAAGCCCTCCCGTATCGTAGTTATCTACACGACGGGGAGTCA
GGCAACTATGGATGAACGAAATAGACAGATCGCTGAGATAGGTGCCTCACTGATTAAGCATTGGTAACTG
TCAGACCAAGTTTACTCATATATACTTTAGATTGATTTAAAACTTCATTTTTAATTTAAAAGGATCTAGG
TGAAGATCCTTTTTGATAATCTCATGACCAAAATCCCTTAACGTGAGTTTTCGTTCCACTGAGCGTCAGA
CCCCGTAGAAAAGATCAAAGGATCTTCTTGAGATCCTTTTTTTCTGCGCGTAATCTGCTGCTTGCAAACA
AAAAAACCACCGCTACCAGCGGTGGTTTGTTTGCCGGATCAAGAGCTACCAACTCTTTTTCCGAAGGTAA
CTGGCTTCAGCAGAGCGCAGATACCAAATACTGTTCTTCTAGTGTAGCCGTAGTTAGGCCACCACTTCAA
GAACTCTGTAGCACCGCCTACATACCTCGCTCTGCTAATCCTGTTACCAGTGGCTGCTGCCAGTGGCGAT
AAGTCGTGTCTTACCGGGTTGGACTCAAGACGATAGTTACCGGATAAGGCGCAGCGGTCGGGCTGAACGG
GGGGTTCGTGCACACAGCCCAGCTTGGAGCGAACGACCTACACCGAACTGAGATACCTACAGCGTGAGCT
ATGAGAAAGCGCCACGCTTCCCGAAGGGAGAAAGGCGGACAGGTATCCGGTAAGCGGCAGGGTCGGAACA
GGAGAGCGCACGAGGGAGCTTCCAGGGGGAAACGCCTGGTATCTTTATAGTCCTGTCGGGTTTCGCCACC
TCTGACTTGAGCGTCGATTTTTGTGATGCTCGTCAGGGGGGCGGAGCCTATGGAAAAACGCCAGCAACGC
GGCCTTTTTACGGTTCCTGGCCTTTTGCTGGCCTTTTGCTCACATGTTCTTTCCTGCGTTATCCCCTGAT
TCTGTGGATAACCGTATTACCGCCTTTGAGTGAGCTGATACCGCTCGCCGCAGCCGAACGACCGAGCGCA
GCGAGTCAGTGAGCGAGGAAGCGGAAGAGCGCCCAATACGCAAACCGCCTCTCCCCGCGCGTTGGCCGAT
TCATTAATGCAGCTGGCACGACAGGTTTCCCGACTGGAAAGCGGGCAGTGAGCGCAACGCAATTAATGTG
AGTTAGCTCACTCATTAGGCACCCCAGGCTTTACACTTTATGCTTCCGGCTCGTATGTTGTGTGGAATTG
TGAGCGGATAACAATTTCACACAGGAAACAGCTATGACCATGATTACGCCAGATTTAATTAAGGCCTTAA
TTAGGCTGCGCGCTCGCTCGCTCACTGAGGCCGCCCGGGCAAAGCCCGGGCGTCGGGCGACCTTTGGTCG
CCCGGCCTCAGTGAGCGAGCGAGCGCGCAGAGAGGGAGTGGCCAACTCCATCACTAGGGGTTCCTTGTAG
TTAATGATTAACCCGCCATGCTACTTATCTACGTAGCCATGCTCTAGGAAGATCTACCGAGGGCCTATTT
CCCATGATTCCTTCATATTTGCATATACGATACAAGGCTGTTAGAGAGATAATTGGAATTAATTTGACTG
TAAACACAAAGATATTAGTACAAAATACGTGACGTAGAAAGTAATAATTTCTTGGGTAGTTTGCAGTTTT
AAAATTATGTTTTAAAATGGACTATCATATGCTTACCGTAACTTGAAAGTATTTCGATTTCTTGGCTTTA
TATATCTTGTGGAAAGGACGAAACACCGGTGTGGCACGCGGAACACCGGTTTTAGTACTCTGGAAACAGA
ATCTACTAAAACAAGGCAAAATGCCGTGTTTATCTCGTCAACTTGTTGGCGAGATTTTTGCGGCCGCGAT
CTACCGAGGGCCTATTTCCCATGATTCCTTCATATTTGCATATACGATACAAGGCTGTTAGAGAGATAAT
TGGAATTAATTTGACTGTAAACACAAAGATATTAGTACAAAATACGTGACGTAGAAAGTAATAATTTCTT
GGGTAGTTTGCAGTTTTAAAATTATGTTTTAAAATGGACTATCATATGCTTACCGTAACTTGAAAGTATT
TCGATTTCTTGGCTTTATATATCTTGTGGAAAGGACGAAACACCGAGCTTCTGTGTGATGTCCTGGGTTT
TAGTACTCTGGAAACAGAATCTACTAAAACAAGGCAAAATGCCGTGTTTATCTCGTCAACTTGTTGGCGA
GATTTTTGCGGCCGCGATCTACCGAGGGCCTATTTCCCATGATTCCTTCATATTTGCATATACGATACAA
GGCTGTTAGAGAGATAATTGGAATTAATTTGACTGTAAACACAAAGATATTAGTACAAAATACGTGACGT
AGAAAGTAATAATTTCTTGGGTAGTTTGCAGTTTTAAAATTATGTTTTAAAATGGACTATCATATGCTTA
CCGTAACTTGAAAGTATTTCGATTTCTTGGCTTTATATATCTTGTGGAAAGGACGAAACACCGTGACCAC
CATGGATGCCGAGCGTTTTAGTACTCTGGAAACAGAATCTACTAAAACAAGGCAAAATGCCGTGTTTATC
TCGTCAACTTGTTGGCGAGATTTTTGCGGCCGCCTAGAGGTACCCGTTGATCTAACATATCCTGGTGTGG
AGTAGGGGACGCTGCTCTGACAGAGGCTCGGGGGCCTGAGCTGGCTCTGTGAGCTGGGGAGGAGGCAGAC
AGCCAGGCCTTGTCTGCAAGCAGACCTGGCAGCATTGGGCTGGCCGCCCCCCAGGGCCTCCTCTTCATGC
CCAGTGAATGACTCACCTTGGCACAGACACAATGTTCGGGGTGGGCACAGTGCCTGCTTCCCGCCGCACC
CCAGCCCCCCTCAAATGCCTTCCGAGAAGCCCATTGAGCAGGGGGCTTGCATTGCACCCCAGCCTGACAG
CCTGGCATCTTGGGATAAAAGCAGCACAGCCCCCTAGGGGCTGCCCTTGCTGTGTGGCGCCACCGGCGGT
GGAGAACAAGGCTCTATTCAGCCTGTGCCCAGGAAAGGGGATCAGGGGATGCCCAGGCATGGACAGTGGG
TGGCAGGGGGGGAGAGGAGGGCTGTCTGCTTCCCAGAAGTCCAAGGACACAAATGGGTGAGGGGAGAGCT
CTCCCCATAGCTGGGCTGCGGCCCAACCCCACCCCCTCAGGCTATGCCAGGGGGTGTTGCCAGGGGCACC
CGGGCATCGCCAGTCTAGCCCACTCCTTCATAAAGCCCTCGCATCCCAGGAGCGAGCAGAGCCAGAGCAG
GTTGGAGAGGAGACGCATCACCTCCGCTGCTCGCAAGCTTTATTGCGGTAGTTTATCACAGTTAAATTGC
TAACGCAGTCAGTGCTTCTGACACAACAGTCTCGAACTTAAGCTGCAGAAGTTGGTCGTGAGGCACTGGG
CAGGTAAGTATCAAGGTTACAAGACAGGTTTAAGGAGACCAATAGAAACTGGGCTTGTCGAGACAGAGAA
AACTCTTGCGTTTCTGATAGGCACCTATTGGTCTTACTGACATCCACTTTGCCTTTCTCTCCACAGGTGT
CCACTCCCAGTTCAATTACAGCTCTTAAGGCTAGAGTACTTAATACGACTCACTATAGGCTAGCCTCGAG
AATTCACCACCATG
Features (pLannotate 1.2.2; 22 found; start..end, strand, type, name):
    747..868     -  polyA_signal   SV40 poly(A) signal: SV40 polyadenylation signal
    891..959     -  CDS            large T antigen (fragment): large T antigen from SV40 (simian virus 40)
   1030..1160    +  repeat_region  AAV2 ITR (fragment): inverted terminal repeat of adeno-associated virus serotype 2 inverted
   1174..1331    +  CDS            lacZα (fragment): LacZα fragment of β-galactosidase; lacZ fragment
   1336..1764    +  rep_origin     f1 ori (sequence partly withheld): f1 bacteriophage origin of replication; arrow indicates direction of (+) strand synthesis
   1817..1921    +  promoter       AmpR promoter: bla
   1922..2782    +  CDS            AmpR: β-lactamase; bla; confers resistance to ampicillin, carbenicillin, and related antibiotics
   2953..3541    +  rep_origin     ori: high-copy-number ColE1/pMB1/pBR322/pUC origin of replication
   3724..3816    +  CDS            lacI (fragment): lac repressor; lacI; The lac repressor binds to the lac operator to inhibit transcription in E. coli. This inhibition can be relieved by adding lactose or isopropyl-β-D-thiogalactopyranoside (IPTG).
   3829..3850    +  protein_bind   CAP binding site: CAP binding activates transcription in the presence of cAMP. E. coli catabolite activator protein
   3865..3895    +  promoter       lac promoter: promoter for the E. coli lac operon
   3903..3919    +  protein_bind   lac operator: The lac repressor binds to the lac operator to inhibit transcription in E. coli. This inhibition can be relieved by adding lactose or isopropyl-β-D-thiogalactopyranoside (IPTG). lac repressor encoded by lacI
   3980..4110    -  repeat_region  AAV2 ITR (fragment): inverted terminal repeat of adeno-associated virus serotype 2 inverted
   4174..4414    +  promoter       U6 promoter: RNA polymerase III promoter for human U6 snRNA
   4444..4519    +  misc_RNA       Sa gRNA scaffold: guide RNA scaffold for the Staphylococcus aureus CRISPR/Cas9 system
   4541..4781    +  promoter       U6 promoter: RNA polymerase III promoter for human U6 snRNA
   4812..4887    +  misc_RNA       Sa gRNA scaffold: guide RNA scaffold for the Staphylococcus aureus CRISPR/Cas9 system
   4909..5149    +  promoter       U6 promoter: RNA polymerase III promoter for human U6 snRNA
   5180..5255    +  misc_RNA       Sa gRNA scaffold: guide RNA scaffold for the Staphylococcus aureus CRISPR/Cas9 system
   6079..6211    +  intron         chimeric intron: chimera between introns from human β-globin and immunoglobulin heavy chain genes
   6256..6274    +  promoter       T7 promoter: promoter for bacteriophage T7 RNA polymerase
   6297..705     +  CDS            mCherry (across the origin): mCherry is a basic (constitutively fluorescent) red fluorescent protein published in 2004, derived from Discosoma sp.. It is reported to be a very rapidly-maturing monomer with low acid sensitivity.
