[The description below was written by a language model from this plasmid's Addgene catalogue record and pLannotate feature annotations shown in this document.]
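Description:
Pzac2.1 U6-Ezr sgRNA1, 2, 3_gfaABC1D mcherry SV40 is an AAV transfer plasmid built on the PZac2.1 backbone. It delivers CRISPR guide RNAs against Ezr (ezrin) together with an astrocyte-restricted red fluorescent marker. It is maintained in E. coli through a high-copy ColE1/pUC-type origin with ampicillin selection (AmpR under its own bla promoter). The backbone also carries an f1 origin and remnants of the lac region (partial lacZα and lacI, CAP site, lac promoter and operator). Two AAV2 inverted terminal repeats bracket the payload and allow the intervening DNA to be packaged into recombinant AAV particles. A recombination-deficient strain is listed for propagation, consistent with the repeat-rich ITRs and triplicated U6 cassettes.

Between the ITRs lie three tandem cassettes, each consisting of a human U6 RNA polymerase III promoter followed by a guide slot and a Staphylococcus aureus Cas9 gRNA scaffold, so the three Ezr guides are designed for SaCas9. No Cas9 is encoded on this plasmid, so it must be supplied separately. Downstream is the reporter unit. According to the name and stated purpose, the gfaABC1D promoter, a compact GFAP-derived astrocyte promoter, drives mCherry. The feature table does not annotate this promoter, but an unannotated gap lies between the last scaffold and a chimeric β-globin/immunoglobulin intron that precedes a T7 promoter and the mCherry coding sequence. An SV40 polyadenylation signal terminates the transcript.

The construct is intended for multiplexed targeting of Ezr in astrocytes in vivo, with mCherry marking transduced astrocytes.
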