Addgene plasmid #179119: Pzac2.1 U6-Ezr sgRNA1, 2, 3_gfaABC1D mcherry SV40
Purpose: Expresses Ezr sgRNAs under the U6 promoter and mcherry protein specifically in astrocytes
Depositing lab: Baljit Khakh. Depositing organization: University of California, Los Angeles (UCLA). Publication: Molecular basis of astrocyte diversity and morphology across the CNS in health and disease. Endo F, Kasai A, Soto JS, Yu X, Qu Z, Hashimoto H, Gradinaru V, Kawaguchi R, Khakh BS. Science. 2022 Nov 4;378(6619):eadc9020. doi: 10.1126/science.adc9020. Epub 2022 Nov 4. PubMed 36378959.
Backbone
  Vector backbone: PZac2.1
  Backbone manufacturer: Khakh lab
  Backbone size w/o insert (bp): 5206
  Total vector size (bp): 6288
  Vector type: AAV
Growth in bacteria
  Bacterial resistance: Ampicillin, 100 μg/mL
  Growth temperature: 37°C
  Growth strain: NEB Stable
  Copy number: High Copy
Gene/Insert
  Gene/Insert name: Ezr sgRNA
  gRNA/shRNA sequence: 25, 26, 26
  Species: Synthetic
  Promoter: U6
  Cloning method: Ligation Independent Cloning
  Sequencing primers: 5′ tgctctaggaagatc; 3′ agctcacagagccagctcag
Terms and licenses: Academic/Nonprofit Terms; Industry Terms: Not Available to Industry
How to cite: Pzac2.1 U6-Ezr sgRNA1, 2, 3_gfaABC1D mcherry SV40 was a gift from Baljit Khakh (Addgene plasmid # 179119 ; http://n2t.net/addgene:179119 ; RRID:Addgene_179119)
